Addgene plasmid #143184: TFORF2249
Purpose: Lentiviral vector for overexpressing transcription factor ORFs with unique 24-bp barcodes. Barcodes facilitate identification of transcription factors in pooled screens.
Depositing lab: Feng Zhang. Depositing organization: Broad Institute. Publication: A transcription factor atlas of directed differentiation. Joung J, Ma S, Tay T, Geiger-Schuller KR, Kirchgatterer PC, Verdine VK, Guo B, Arias-Garcia MA, Allen WE, Singh A, Kuksenko O, Abudayyeh OO, Gootenberg JS, Fu Z, Macrae RK, Buenrostro JD, Regev A, Zhang F. Cell. 2023 Jan 5;186(1):209-229.e26. doi: 10.1016/j.cell.2022.11.026. PubMed 36608654.
Backbone
  Vector backbone: pLX_TRC317
  Backbone manufacturer: Broad Institute Genetic Perturbation Platform
  Backbone size w/o insert (bp): 8264
  Vector type: Mammalian Expression, Lentiviral
  Selectable markers: Puromycin
Growth in bacteria
  Bacterial resistance: Ampicillin, 100 μg/mL
  Growth temperature: 37°C
  Growth strain: NEB Stable
  Copy number: High Copy
Gene/Insert
  Gene/Insert name: TCF12
  Species: H. sapiens (human)
  Insert size (bp): 2222
  Entrez Gene: TCF12 (a.k.a. CRS3, HEB, HH26, HTF4, HsT17266, TCF-12, bHLHb20, p64)
  Promoter: EF1a
  Cloning method: Unknown
  Sequencing primers: 5′ GGGTGGAGACTGAAGTTAGGCCAG; 3′ CACATAGCGTAAAAGGAGCAACATAG
Terms and licenses: Academic/Nonprofit Terms; Industry Terms: Not Available to Industry
Depositor comments: NM_001322151,NM_207036,NM_207037,NM_001322159,NM_001322162,ENST00000438423,ENST00000333725 . The transcription factor ORF portion of this plasmid was synthesized by Genewiz. Please test multiple small colonies in case of plasmid recombination. To make this collection available in a timely manner, a portion of this collection was not fully sequenced by Addgene. If an Addgene verified full plasmid sequence is not available, please contact us prior to placing an order to request the full sequence.
How to cite: TFORF2249 was a gift from Feng Zhang (Addgene plasmid # 143184 ; http://n2t.net/addgene:143184 ; RRID:Addgene_143184)
