[The description below was written by a language model from this plasmid's Addgene catalogue record and pLannotate feature annotations shown in this document.]
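Description:
TFORF2249 is a lentiviral mammalian expression plasmid built on the pLX_TRC317 backbone. It carries the human transcription factor TCF12 (also known as HEB or HTF4), a basic helix-loop-helix protein that binds E-box motifs. It belongs to a barcoded transcription factor ORF collection in which each synthesized ORF is paired with a unique 24-bp barcode. The barcode lets the overexpressed factor be identified by sequencing in pooled screens, such as directed-differentiation screens. The ORF is driven by the strong constitutive EF-1α promoter and is followed by a WPRE, which enhances transcript stability and expression. The automated annotation labels the coding sequence by homology to the rat Tcf12 protein, but the catalogue entry gives the insert as human. The barcode is not annotated in the feature table; a short U6 promoter fragment is called between the ORF and the WPRE, though the record does not explain its role.

The viral portion has a third-generation, self-inactivating layout. An RSV promoter is fused to a truncated HIV-1 5' LTR to drive genomic RNA production in packaging cells. This is followed by the Ψ packaging signal with a gag fragment, the RRE for Rev-dependent nuclear export, a cPPT/CTS and a ΔU3 3' LTR. Upstream of the EF-1α cassette, an SV40 early promoter/origin region precedes a puromycin N-acetyltransferase gene, which allows puromycin selection of transduced cells. An SV40 polyadenylation signal lies downstream of the 3' LTR. In bacteria, the plasmid is maintained by a high-copy ColE1/pUC-type origin and selected with ampicillin through β-lactamase. An f1 origin and remnant lac, T7 and T3 elements come from the cloning backbone. The depositor notes that the plasmid can recombine during propagation, which is typical of LTR-containing vectors.
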