Features (pLannotate 1.2.2; 31 found; start..end, strand, type, name):
      5..231     +  promoter       RSV promoter: Rous sarcoma virus enhancer/promoter
    232..412     +  LTR            5' LTR (truncated): truncated 5' long terminal repeat (LTR) from HIV-1
    459..584     +  misc_feature   HIV-1 Ψ: packaging signal of human immunodeficiency virus type 1
    568..931     +  CDS            HIV-1 gag (fragment): gag protein from human immunodeficiency virus 1; gag
   1077..1310    +  misc_feature   RRE: The Rev response element (RRE) of HIV-1 allows for Rev-dependent mRNA export from the nucleus to the cytoplasm.
   1687..1713    +  CDS            Rev (fragment): human immunodeficiency virus 1 (HIV-1) Rev protein; rev; enhances nuclear export of unspliced and incompletely spliced viral mRNAs
   1720..1743    +  promoter       SV40 promoter (fragment): SV40 early promoter
   1744..1815    +  promoter       SV40 promoter (fragment): SV40 enhancer and early promoter
   1839..1974    +  rep_origin     SV40 ori: SV40 origin of replication
   2020..2616    +  CDS            PuroR (fragment): puromycin N-acetyltransferase; pac from Streptomyces; confers resistance to puromycin
   2665..2782    +  misc_feature   cPPT/CTS: central polypurine tract and central termination sequence of HIV-1
   2847..2913    +  CDS            small t antigen (fragment): SV40 (simian virus 40) small t antigen
   2920..4098    +  promoter       EF-1α promoter: strong constitutive promoter for human elongation factor EF-1α
   4115..6232    +  CDS            Tcf12: HTF4_RAT - Experimental evidence at protein level: Swiss-Prot protein existence level 1. Transcriptional regulator. Involved in the initiation of neuronal differentiation. Activates transcription by binding to the E box (5'-CANNTG-3') (By similarity). From Rattus norvegicus (Rat).
   6248..6301    +  promoter       U6 promoter (fragment): RNA polymerase III promoter for human U6 snRNA
   6343..6931    +  misc_feature   WPRE: woodchuck hepatitis virus posttranscriptional regulatory element
   6982..7001    +  misc_feature   cPPT/CTS (fragment): central polypurine tract and central termination sequence of HIV-1
   7003..7236    +  LTR            3' LTR (ΔU3): self-inactivating 3' long terminal repeat (LTR) from HIV-1
   7314..7435    +  polyA_signal   SV40 poly(A) signal: SV40 polyadenylation signal
   7475..7610    +  rep_origin     SV40 ori: SV40 origin of replication
   7631..7649    -  promoter       T7 promoter: promoter for bacteriophage T7 RNA polymerase
   7657..7812    +  CDS            lacZα (fragment): LacZα fragment of β-galactosidase; lacZ fragment
   7817..8245    +  rep_origin     f1 ori (sequence partly withheld): f1 bacteriophage origin of replication; arrow indicates direction of (+) strand synthesis
   8298..8402    +  promoter       AmpR promoter: bla
   8403..9263    +  CDS            AmpR: β-lactamase; bla; confers resistance to ampicillin, carbenicillin, and related antibiotics
   9434..10022   +  rep_origin     ori: high-copy-number ColE1/pMB1/pBR322/pUC origin of replication
  10205..10297   +  CDS            lacI (fragment): lac repressor; lacI; The lac repressor binds to the lac operator to inhibit transcription in E. coli. This inhibition can be relieved by adding lactose or isopropyl-β-D-thiogalactopyranoside (IPTG).
  10310..10331   +  protein_bind   CAP binding site: CAP binding activates transcription in the presence of cAMP. E. coli catabolite activator protein
  10346..10376   +  promoter       lac promoter: promoter for the E. coli lac operon
  10384..10400   +  protein_bind   lac operator: The lac repressor binds to the lac operator to inhibit transcription in E. coli. This inhibition can be relieved by adding lactose or isopropyl-β-D-thiogalactopyranoside (IPTG). lac repressor encoded by lacI
  10445..10463   +  promoter       T3 promoter: promoter for bacteriophage T3 RNA polymerase
>Addgene plasmid #143184 | TFORF2249 | addgene full sequence | sequence record 397810 | Addgene NGS Result
TTAATGTAGTCTTATGCAATACTCTTGTAGTCTTGCAACATGGTAACGATGAGTTAGCAACATGCCTTAC
AAGGAGAGAAAAAGCACCGTGCATGCCGATTGGTGGAAGTAAGGTGGTACGATCGTGCCTTATTAGGAAG
GCAACAGACGGGTCTGACATGGATTGGACGAACCACTGAATTGCCGCATTGCAGAGATATTGTATTTAAG
TGCCTAGCTCGATACATAAACGGGTCTCTCTGGTTAGACCAGATCTGAGCCTGGGAGCTCTCTGGCTAAC
TAGGGAACCCACTGCTTAAGCCTCAATAAAGCTTGCCTTGAGTGCTTCAAGTAGTGTGTGCCCGTCTGTT
GTGTGACTCTGGTAACTAGAGATCCCTCAGACCCTTTTAGTCAGTGTGGAAAATCTCTAGCAGTGGCGCC
CGAACAGGGACTTGAAAGCGAAAGGGAAACCAGAGGAGCTCTCTCGACGCAGGACTCGGCTTGCTGAAGC
GCGCACGGCAAGAGGCGAGGGGCGGCGACTGGTGAGTACGCCAAAAATTTTGACTAGCGGAGGCTAGAAG
GAGAGAGATGGGTGCGAGAGCGTCAGTATTAAGCGGGGGAGAATTAGATCGCGATGGGAAAAAATTCGGT
TAAGGCCAGGGGGAAAGAAAAAATATAAATTAAAACATATAGTATGGGCAAGCAGGGAGCTAGAACGATT
CGCAGTTAATCCTGGCCTGTTAGAAACATCAGAAGGCTGTAGACAAATACTGGGACAGCTACAACCATCC
CTTCAGACAGGATCAGAAGAACTTAGATCATTATATAATACAGTAGCAACCCTCTATTGTGTGCATCAAA
GGATAGAGATAAAAGACACCAAGGAAGCTTTAGACAAGATAGAGGAAGAGCAAAACAAAAGTAAGACCAC
CGCACAGCAAGCGGCCGCTGATCTTCAGACCTGGAGGAGGAGATATGAGGGACAATTGGAGAAGTGAATT
ATATAAATATAAAGTAGTAAAAATTGAACCATTAGGAGTAGCACCCACCAAGGCAAAGAGAAGAGTGGTG
CAGAGAGAAAAAAGAGCAGTGGGAATAGGAGCTTTGTTCCTTGGGTTCTTGGGAGCAGCAGGAAGCACTA
TGGGCGCAGCGTCAATGACGCTGACGGTACAGGCCAGACAATTATTGTCTGGTATAGTGCAGCAGCAGAA
CAATTTGCTGAGGGCTATTGAGGCGCAACAGCATCTGTTGCAACTCACAGTCTGGGGCATCAAGCAGCTC
CAGGCAAGAATCCTGGCTGTGGAAAGATACCTAAAGGATCAACAGCTCCTGGGGATTTGGGGTTGCTCTG
GAAAACTCATTTGCACCACTGCTGTGCCTTGGAATGCTAGTTGGAGTAATAAATCTCTGGAACAGATTTG
GAATCACACGACCTGGATGGAGTGGGACAGAGAAATTAACAATTACACAAGCTTAATACACTCCTTAATT
GAAGAATCGCAAAACCAGCAAGAAAAGAATGAACAAGAATTATTGGAATTAGATAAATGGGCAAGTTTGT
GGAATTGGTTTAACATAACAAATTGGCTGTGGTATATAAAATTATTCATAATGATAGTAGGAGGCTTGGT
AGGTTTAAGAATAGTTTTTGCTGTACTTTCTATAGTGAATAGAGTTAGGCAGGGATATTCACCATTATCG
TTTCAGACCCACCTCCCAACCCCGAGGGGACCCATGCATTGCATCTCAATTAGTCAGCAACCAGGTGTGG
AAAGTCCCCAGGCTCCCCAGCAGGCAGAAGTATGCAAAGCATGCGTCTCAATTAGTCAGCAACCATAGTC
CCGCCCCTAACTCCGCCCATCCCGCCCCTAACTCCGCCCAGTTCCGCCCATTCTCCGCCCCATGGCTGAC
TAATTTTTTTTATTTATGCAGAGGCCGAGGCCGCCTCGGCCTCTGAGCTATTCCAGAAGTAGTGAGGAGG
CTTTTTTGGAGGCCTAGGCTTTTGCAAAAAGCTTTCTAGAGGTACCACCGGAGCTTACCATGACCGAGTA
CAAGCCCACGGTGCGCCTCGCCACCCGCGACGACGTCCCCAGGGCCGTACGCACCCTCGCCGCCGCGTTC
GCCGACTACCCCGCCACGCGCCACACCGTCGATCCGGACCGCCACATCGAGCGGGTCACCGAGCTGCAAG
AACTCTTCCTCACGCGCGTCGGGCTCGACATCGGCAAGGTGTGGGTCGCGGACGACGGCGCCGCCGTGGC
GGTCTGGACCACGCCGGAGAGCGTCGAAGCGGGGGCGGTGTTCGCCGAGATCGGCCCGCGCATGGCCGAG
TTGAGCGGTTCCCGGCTGGCCGCGCAGCAACAGATGGAAGGCCTCCTGGCGCCGCACCGGCCCAAGGAGC
CCGCGTGGTTCCTGGCCACCGTCGGCGTCTCGCCCGACCACCAGGGCAAGGGTCTGGGCAGCGCCGTCGT
GCTCCCCGGAGTGGAGGCGGCCGAGCGCGCCGGGGTGCCCGCCTTCCTGGAGACCTCCGCGCCCCGCAAC
CTCCCCTTCTACGAGCGGCTCGGCTTCACCGTCACCGCCGACGTCGAGGTGCCCGAAGGACCGCGCACCT
GGTGCATGACCCGCAAGCCCGGTGCCAGTTAACGAATTCTAGATCTTGAGACAAATGGCAGTATTCATCC
ACAATTTTAAAAGAAAAGGGGGGATTGGGGGGTACAGTGCAGGGGAAAGAATAGTAGACATAATAGCAAC
AGACATACAAACTAAAGAATTACAAAAACAAATTACAAAAATTCAAAATTTTCGGGTTTATTACAGGGAC
AGCAGAGATCCACTTTGGCGCCGGCTCGAGGCCTGCAGGTGCAAAGATGGATAAAGTTTTAAACAGAGAG
GAATCTTTGCAGCTAATGGACCTTCTAGGTCTTGAAAGGAGTGGGAATTGGCTCCGGTGCCCGTCAGTGG
GCAGAGCGCACATCGCCCACAGTCCCCGAGAAGTTGGGGGGAGGGGTCGGCAATTGAACCGGTGCCTAGA
GAAGGTGGCGCGGGGTAAACTGGGAAAGTGATGTCGTGTACTGGCTCCGCCTTTTTCCCGAGGGTGGGGG
AGAACCGTATATAAGTGCAGTAGTCGCCGTGAACGTTCTTTTTCGCAACGGGTTTGCCGCCAGAACACAG
GTAAGTGCCGTGTGTGGTTCCCGCGGGCCTGGCCTCTTTACGGGTTATGGCCCTTGCGTGCCTTGAATTA
CTTCCACCTGGCTGCAGTACGTGATTCTTGATCCCGAGCTTCGGGTTGGAAGTGGGTGGGAGAGTTCGAG
GCCTTGCGCTTAAGGAGCCCCTTCGCCTCGTGCTTGAGTTGAGGCCTGGCCTGGGCGCTGGGGCCGCCGC
GTGCGAATCTGGTGGCACCTTCGCGCCTGTCTCGCTGCTTTCGATAAGTCTCTAGCCATTTAAAATTTTT
GATGACCTGCTGCGACGCTTTTTTTCTGGCAAGATAGTCTTGTAAATGCGGGCCAAGATCTGCACACTGG
TATTTCGGTTTTTGGGGCCGCGGGCGGCGACGGGGCCCGTGCGTCCCAGCGCACATGTTCGGCGAGGCGG
GGCCTGCGAGCGCGGCCACCGAGAATCGGACGGGGGTAGTCTCAAGCTGGCCGGCCTGCTCTGGTGCCTG
GCCTCGCGCCGCCGTGTATCGCCCCGCCCTGGGCGGCAAGGCTGGCCCGGTCGGCACCAGTTGCGTGAGC
GGAAAGATGGCCGCTTCCCGGCCCTGCTGCAGGGAGCTCAAAATGGAGGACGCGGCGCTCGGGAGAGCGG
GCGGGTGAGTCACCCACACAAAGGAAAAGGGCCTTTCCGTCCTCAGCCGTCGCTTCATGTGACTCCACGG
AGTACCGGGCGCCGTCCAGGCACCTCGATTAGTTCTCGAGCTTTTGGAGTACGTCGTCTTTAGGTTGGGG
GGAGGGGTTTTATGCGATGGAGTTTCCCCACACTGAGTGGGTGGAGACTGAAGTTAGGCCAGCTTGGCAC
TTGATGTAATTCTCCTTGGAATTTGCCCTTTTTGAGTTTGGATCTTGGTTCATTCTCAAGCCTCAGACAG
TGGTTCAAAGTTTTTTTCTTCCATTTCAGGTGTCGTGAGGCTAGCACCGCCACCATGAATCCCCAGCAAC
AACGCATGGCCGCTATAGGGACCGACAAGGAGCTGAGCGACCTACTGGACTTCAGTGCGATGTTTTCCCC
ACCTGTTAATAGTGGGAAAACTAGACCAACTACACTGGGAAGCAGTCAATTCAGTGGATCAGGTATTGAT
GAAAGAGGAGGTACAACATCTTGGGGAACAAGTGGTCAACCAAGTCCTTCCTATGATTCATCTAGAGGTT
TTACAGACAGCCCTCATTACAGTGATCACTTGAATGACAGTCGATTAGGAGCCCATGAAGGCTTGTCCCC
AACACCTTTCATGAACTCAAATCTGATGGGAAAAACATCAGAGAGAGGCTCATTTTCCCTGTACAGCAGA
GATACTGGATTACCAGGCTGTCAATCTAGTCTCCTGAGACAAGATCTGGGGCTTGGGAGCCCAGCACAGC
TATCTTCTTCAGGAAAACCTGGGACAGCATACTATTCATTCTCTGCTACAAGTTCCAGGAGGAGACCACT
CCATGACTCTGCAGCGCTTGATCCCTTGCAAGCAAAAAAAGTCAGAAAGGTGCCTCCTGGTTTGCCTTCT
TCTGTATATGCACCATCCCCAAATTCAGATGATTTCAACCGTGAATCTCCTAGTTATCCATCTCCTAAGC
CACCAACCAGTATGTTCGCTAGCACTTTCTTTATGCAAGATGGGACCCACAATTCTTCTGACCTTTGGAG
TTCATCAAATGGGATGAGCCAGCCTGGTTTTGGTGGAATTCTGGGGACCTCCACTTCCCACATGTCTCAA
TCCAGTAGTTATGGCAACCTTCATTCACATGACCGCTTGAGTTATCCTCCACACTCAGTTTCACCAACAG
ACATAAACACGAGTCTTCCACCAATGTCCAGCTTTCATCGCGGCAGTACCAGCAGTTCACCTTACGTTGC
TGCCTCACACACTCCTCCCATCAATGGATCAGACAGCATTCTAGGAACCAGAGGGAATGCTGCTGGAAGC
TCACAGACAGGTGATGCACTTGGAAAGGCTTTGGCATCTATTTATTCTCCTGACCATACCAGCAGTAGTT
TTCCGTCAAATCCATCAACACCAGTTGGATCACCTTCACCTCTCACAGGTACCAGTCAGTGGCCAAGACC
TGGAGGGCAAGCACCTTCATCCCCAAGCTATGAAAACTCACTCCACTCCCTGAAAAATCGAGTTGAGCAG
CAACTTCACGAGCATTTGCAAGATGCAATGTCCTTCTTAAAGGATGTCTGTGAGCAGTCTCGAATGGAGG
ATCGTTTAGACAGACTGGATGATGCAATCCATGTGCTGCGGAACCATGCTGTGGGACCTTCCACCAGTTT
GCCTGCTGGTCACAGTGATATACATAGTTTATTGGGACCATCCCATAATGCACCAATTGGAAGCCTCAAT
TCAAACTATGGAGGATCAAGCCTTGTTGCAAGCAGTCGATCAGCTTCAATGGTTGGAACTCATCGGGAAG
ACTCTGTCAGTCTCAATGGCAATCATTCAGTCCTGTCTAGTACAGTCACTACTTCAAGCACAGACCTGAA
CCATAAAACACAAGAAAATTATAGAGGTGGCTTGCAAAGTCAGTCTGGAACTGTTGTTACAACAGAAATC
AAGACTGAAAACAAAGAAAAGGATGAAAACCTTCATGAACCTCCTTCATCAGATGACATGAAGTCAGATG
ATGAATCCTCCCAAAAAGATATCAAGGTTTCATCTAGAGGCAGAACAAGCAGTACTAATGAAGATGAGGA
TTTGAACCCTGAACAGAAGATAGAAAGGGAGAAGGAGAGGCGGATGGCTAACAATGCCAGAGAACGCTTA
CGCGTGCGGGATATTAATGAAGCATTCAAAGAGCTTGGCCGAATGTGTCAGCTTCACTTGAAGAGTGAAA
AACCCCAAACAAAACTCCTTATTCTTCATCAAGCCGTGGCAGTCATCCTTAGTCTAGAACAGCAAGTCAG
AGAGAGGAACCTTAACCCCAAAGCAGCCTGCCTTAAGAGAAGGGAAGAAGAAAAAGTTTCTGCCGTATCG
GCAGAGCCGCCAACCACACTGCCAGGAACCCATCCTGGGCTTAGTGAAACTACCAACCCTATGGGTCATA
TGTAGTAATGAACTAGTCCGTAACTTGAAAGTATTTCGATTTCTTGGCTTTATATATCTTGTGGAAAGGA
CGATTGTCAGGGATCAACCGGCAACTAACGCGTTAAGTCGACAATCAACCTCTGGATTACAAAATTTGTG
AAAGATTGACTGGTATTCTTAACTATGTTGCTCCTTTTACGCTATGTGGATACGCTGCTTTAATGCCTTT
GTATCATGCTATTGCTTCCCGTATGGCTTTCATTTTCTCCTCCTTGTATAAATCCTGGTTGCTGTCTCTT
TATGAGGAGTTGTGGCCCGTTGTCAGGCAACGTGGCGTGGTGTGCACTGTGTTTGCTGACGCAACCCCCA
CTGGTTGGGGCATTGCCACCACCTGTCAGCTCCTTTCCGGGACTTTCGCTTTCCCCCTCCCTATTGCCAC
GGCGGAACTCATCGCCGCCTGCCTTGCCCGCTGCTGGACAGGGGCTCGGCTGTTGGGCACTGACAATTCC
GTGGTGTTGTCGGGGAAATCATCGTCCTTTCCTTGGCTGCTCGCCTGTGTTGCCACCTGGATTCTGCGCG
GGACGTCCTTCTGCTACGTCCCTTCGGCCCTCAATCCAGCGGACCTTCCTTCCCGCGGCCTGCTGCCGGC
TCTGCGGCCTCTTCCGCGTCTTCGCCTTCGCCCTCAGACGAGTCGGATCTCCCTTTGGGCCGCCTCCCCG
CGTCGACTTTAAGACCAATGACTTACAAGGCAGCTGTAGATCTTAGCCACTTTTTAAAAGAAAAGGGGGG
ACTGGAAGGGCTAATTCACTCCCAACGAAGACAAGATCTGCTTTTTGCTTGTACTGGGTCTCTCTGGTTA
GACCAGATCTGAGCCTGGGAGCTCTCTGGCTAACTAGGGAACCCACTGCTTAAGCCTCAATAAAGCTTGC
CTTGAGTGCTTCAAGTAGTGTGTGCCCGTCTGTTGTGTGACTCTGGTAACTAGAGATCCCTCAGACCCTT
TTAGTCAGTGTGGAAAATCTCTAGCAGTACGTATAGTAGTTCATGTCATCTTATTATTCAGTATTTATAA
CTTGCAAAGAAATGAATATCAGAGAGTGAGAGGAACTTGTTTATTGCAGCTTATAATGGTTACAAATAAA
GCAATAGCATCACAAATTTCACAAATAAAGCATTTTTTTCACTGCATTCTAGTTGTGGTTTGTCCAAACT
CATCAATGTATCTTATCATGTCTGGCTCTAGCTATCCCGCCCCTAACTCCGCCCATCCCGCCCCTAACTC
CGCCCAGTTCCGCCCATTCTCCGCCCCATGGCTGACTAATTTTTTTTATTTATGCAGAGGCCGAGGCCGC
CTCGGCCTCTGAGCTATTCCAGAAGTAGTGAGGAGGCTTTTTTGGAGGCCTAGGGACGTACCCAATTCGC
CCTATAGTGAGTCGTATTACGCGCGCTCACTGGCCGTCGTTTTACAACGTCGTGACTGGGAAAACCCTGG
CGTTACCCAACTTAATCGCCTTGCAGCACATCCCCCTTTCGCCAGCTGGCGTAATAGCGAAGAGGCCCGC
ACCGATCGCCCTTCCCAACAGTTGCGCAGCCTGAATGGCGAATGGG
[124 nt withheld, positions 7817-7940]
C
[91 nt withheld, positions 7942-8032]
A
[49 nt withheld, positions 8034-8082]
CCTTTGACGTTGGAGTCCACGTTCTTT
[37 nt withheld, positions 8110-8146]
ACCCTATCTCGGTCTATTCTTTTGATTTATAAGGGATTTTGCCGATTTCGGCCTATTGGTTAAAAAATGA
GCTGATTTAACAAAAATTTAACGCGAATTTTAACAAAATATTAACGCTTACAATTTAGGTGGCACTTTTC
GGGGAAATGTGCGCGGAACCCCTATTTGTTTATTTTTCTAAATACATTCAAATATGTATCCGCTCATGAG
ACAATAACCCTGATAAATGCTTCAATAATATTGAAAAAGGAAGAGTATGAGTATTCAACATTTCCGTGTC
GCCCTTATTCCCTTTTTTGCGGCATTTTGCCTTCCTGTTTTTGCTCACCCAGAAACGCTGGTGAAAGTAA
AAGATGCTGAAGATCAGTTGGGTGCACGAGTGGGTTACATCGAACTGGATCTCAACAGCGGTAAGATCCT
TGAGAGTTTTCGCCCCGAAGAACGTTTTCCAATGATGAGCACTTTTAAAGTTCTGCTATGTGGCGCGGTA
TTATCCCGTATTGACGCCGGGCAAGAGCAACTCGGTCGCCGCATACACTATTCTCAGAATGACTTGGTTG
AGTACTCACCAGTCACAGAAAAGCATCTTACGGATGGCATGACAGTAAGAGAATTATGCAGTGCTGCCAT
AACCATGAGTGATAACACTGCGGCCAACTTACTTCTGACAACGATCGGAGGACCGAAGGAGCTAACCGCT
TTTTTGCACAACATGGGGGATCATGTAACTCGCCTTGATCGTTGGGAACCGGAGCTGAATGAAGCCATAC
CAAACGACGAGCGTGACACCACGATGCCTGTAGCAATGGCAACAACGTTGCGCAAACTATTAACTGGCGA
ACTACTTACTCTAGCTTCCCGGCAACAATTAATAGACTGGATGGAGGCGGATAAAGTTGCAGGACCACTT
CTGCGCTCGGCCCTTCCGGCTGGCTGGTTTATTGCTGATAAATCTGGAGCCGGTGAGCGTGGGTCTCGCG
GTATCATTGCAGCACTGGGGCCAGATGGTAAGCCCTCCCGTATCGTAGTTATCTACACGACGGGGAGTCA
GGCAACTATGGATGAACGAAATAGACAGATCGCTGAGATAGGTGCCTCACTGATTAAGCATTGGTAACTG
TCAGACCAAGTTTACTCATATATACTTTAGATTGATTTAAAACTTCATTTTTAATTTAAAAGGATCTAGG
TGAAGATCCTTTTTGATAATCTCATGACCAAAATCCCTTAACGTGAGTTTTCGTTCCACTGAGCGTCAGA
CCCCGTAGAAAAGATCAAAGGATCTTCTTGAGATCCTTTTTTTCTGCGCGTAATCTGCTGCTTGCAAACA
AAAAAACCACCGCTACCAGCGGTGGTTTGTTTGCCGGATCAAGAGCTACCAACTCTTTTTCCGAAGGTAA
CTGGCTTCAGCAGAGCGCAGATACCAAATACTGTTCTTCTAGTGTAGCCGTAGTTAGGCCACCACTTCAA
GAACTCTGTAGCACCGCCTACATACCTCGCTCTGCTAATCCTGTTACCAGTGGCTGCTGCCAGTGGCGAT
AAGTCGTGTCTTACCGGGTTGGACTCAAGACGATAGTTACCGGATAAGGCGCAGCGGTCGGGCTGAACGG
GGGGTTCGTGCACACAGCCCAGCTTGGAGCGAACGACCTACACCGAACTGAGATACCTACAGCGTGAGCT
ATGAGAAAGCGCCACGCTTCCCGAAGGGAGAAAGGCGGACAGGTATCCGGTAAGCGGCAGGGTCGGAACA
GGAGAGCGCACGAGGGAGCTTCCAGGGGGAAACGCCTGGTATCTTTATAGTCCTGTCGGGTTTCGCCACC
TCTGACTTGAGCGTCGATTTTTGTGATGCTCGTCAGGGGGGCGGAGCCTATGGAAAAACGCCAGCAACGC
GGCCTTTTTACGGTTCCTGGCCTTTTGCTGGCCTTTTGCTCACATGTTCTTTCCTGCGTTATCCCCTGAT
TCTGTGGATAACCGTATTACCGCCTTTGAGTGAGCTGATACCGCTCGCCGCAGCCGAACGACCGAGCGCA
GCGAGTCAGTGAGCGAGGAAGCGGAAGAGCGCCCAATACGCAAACCGCCTCTCCCCGCGCGTTGGCCGAT
TCATTAATGCAGCTGGCACGACAGGTTTCCCGACTGGAAAGCGGGCAGTGAGCGCAACGCAATTAATGTG
AGTTAGCTCACTCATTAGGCACCCCAGGCTTTACACTTTATGCTTCCGGCTCGTATGTTGTGTGGAATTG
TGAGCGGATAACAATTTCACACAGGAAACAGCTATGACCATGATTACGCCAAGCGCGCAATTAACCCTCA
CTAAAGGGAACAAAAGCTGGAGCTGCAAGC
