>Addgene plasmid #143184 | TFORF2249 | depositor partial sequence | sequence record 281690 | Insert
ACCGCCACCATGAATCCCCAGCAACAACGCATGGCCGCTATAGGGACCGACAAGGAGCTGAGCGACCTAC
TGGACTTCAGTGCGATGTTTTCCCCACCTGTTAATAGTGGGAAAACTAGACCAACTACACTGGGAAGCAG
TCAATTCAGTGGATCAGGTATTGATGAAAGAGGAGGTACAACATCTTGGGGAACAAGTGGTCAACCAAGT
CCTTCCTATGATTCATCTAGAGGTTTTACAGACAGCCCTCATTACAGTGATCACTTGAATGACAGTCGAT
TAGGAGCCCATGAAGGCTTGTCCCCAACACCTTTCATGAACTCAAATCTGATGGGAAAAACATCAGAGAG
AGGCTCATTTTCCCTGTACAGCAGAGATACTGGATTACCAGGCTGTCAATCTAGTCTCCTGAGACAAGAT
CTGGGGCTTGGGAGCCCAGCACAGCTATCTTCTTCAGGAAAACCTGGGACAGCATACTATTCATTCTCTG
CTACAAGTTCCAGGAGGAGACCACTCCATGACTCTGCAGCGCTTGATCCCTTGCAAGCAAAAAAAGTCAG
AAAGGTGCCTCCTGGTTTGCCTTCTTCTGTATATGCACCATCCCCAAATTCAGATGATTTCAACCGTGAA
TCTCCTAGTTATCCATCTCCTAAGCCACCAACCAGTATGTTCGCTAGCACTTTCTTTATGCAAGATGGGA
CCCACAATTCTTCTGACCTTTGGAGTTCATCAAATGGGATGAGCCAGCCTGGTTTTGGTGGAATTCTGGG
GACCTCCACTTCCCACATGTCTCAATCCAGTAGTTATGGCAACCTTCATTCACATGACCGCTTGAGTTAT
CCTCCACACTCAGTTTCACCAACAGACATAAACACGAGTCTTCCACCAATGTCCAGCTTTCATCGCGGCA
GTACCAGCAGTTCACCTTACGTTGCTGCCTCACACACTCCTCCCATCAATGGATCAGACAGCATTCTAGG
AACCAGAGGGAATGCTGCTGGAAGCTCACAGACAGGTGATGCACTTGGAAAGGCTTTGGCATCTATTTAT
TCTCCTGACCATACCAGCAGTAGTTTTCCGTCAAATCCATCAACACCAGTTGGATCACCTTCACCTCTCA
CAGGTACCAGTCAGTGGCCAAGACCTGGAGGGCAAGCACCTTCATCCCCAAGCTATGAAAACTCACTCCA
CTCCCTGAAAAATCGAGTTGAGCAGCAACTTCACGAGCATTTGCAAGATGCAATGTCCTTCTTAAAGGAT
GTCTGTGAGCAGTCTCGAATGGAGGATCGTTTAGACAGACTGGATGATGCAATCCATGTGCTGCGGAACC
ATGCTGTGGGACCTTCCACCAGTTTGCCTGCTGGTCACAGTGATATACATAGTTTATTGGGACCATCCCA
TAATGCACCAATTGGAAGCCTCAATTCAAACTATGGAGGATCAAGCCTTGTTGCAAGCAGTCGATCAGCT
TCAATGGTTGGAACTCATCGGGAAGACTCTGTCAGTCTCAATGGCAATCATTCAGTCCTGTCTAGTACAG
TCACTACTTCAAGCACAGACCTGAACCATAAAACACAAGAAAATTATAGAGGTGGCTTGCAAAGTCAGTC
TGGAACTGTTGTTACAACAGAAATCAAGACTGAAAACAAAGAAAAGGATGAAAACCTTCATGAACCTCCT
TCATCAGATGACATGAAGTCAGATGATGAATCCTCCCAAAAAGATATCAAGGTTTCATCTAGAGGCAGAA
CAAGCAGTACTAATGAAGATGAGGATTTGAACCCTGAACAGAAGATAGAAAGGGAGAAGGAGAGGCGGAT
GGCTAACAATGCCAGAGAACGCTTACGCGTGCGGGATATTAATGAAGCATTCAAAGAGCTTGGCCGAATG
TGTCAGCTTCACTTGAAGAGTGAAAAACCCCAAACAAAACTCCTTATTCTTCATCAAGCCGTGGCAGTCA
TCCTTAGTCTAGAACAGCAAGTCAGAGAGAGGAACCTTAACCCCAAAGCAGCCTGCCTTAAGAGAAGGGA
AGAAGAAAAAGTTTCTGCCGTATCGGCAGAGCCGCCAACCACACTGCCAGGAACCCATCCTGGGCTTAGT
GAAACTACCAACCCTATGGGTCATATGTAGTAATGAACTAGTCCGTAACTTGAAAGTATTTCGATTTCTT
GGCTTTATATATCTTGTGGAAAGGACGATTGTCAGGGATCAACCGGCAACTA
