>Addgene plasmid #143184 | TFORF2249 | depositor partial sequence | sequence record 281691 | Barcode
TTGTCAGGGATCAACCGGCAACTA
